Addgene plasmid #125419: Lenti-(BB)-hPGK-KRAB-dCas9-P2A-BlastR C2CD4A-TSS-guide4
Purpose: CRISPR-mediated repression of C2CD4A. KRAB domain and Catalytically inactive Cas9 from S. pyogenes with 2A-BlastR under the hPGK promoter.
Depositing lab: Jorge Ferrer. Depositing organization: Imperial College London. Publication: Human pancreatic islet three-dimensional chromatin architecture provides insights into the genetics of type 2 diabetes. Miguel-Escalada I, Bonas-Guarch S, Cebola I, Ponsa-Cobas J, Mendieta-Esteban J, Atla G, Javierre BM, Rolando DMY, Farabella I, Morgan CC, Garcia-Hurtado J, Beucher A, Moran I, Pasquali L, Ramos-Rodriguez M, Appel EVR, Linneberg A, Gjesing AP, Witte DR, Pedersen O, Grarup N, Ravassard P, Torrents D, Mercader JM, Piemonti L, Berney T, de Koning EJP, Kerr-Conte J, Pattou F, Fedko IO, Groop L, Prokopenko I, Hansen T, Marti-Renom MA, Fraser P, Ferrer J. Nat Genet. 2019 Jun 28. pii: 10.1038/s41588-019-0457-0. doi: 10.1038/s41588-019-0457-0. PubMed 31253982.
Backbone
  Vector backbone: Lenti-(BB)-hPGK-KRAB-dCas9-P2A-BlastR
  Backbone manufacturer: Jorge Ferrer (Addgene #118155)
  Vector type: Mammalian Expression, Lentiviral, CRISPR
  Selectable markers: Blasticidin
Growth in bacteria
  Bacterial resistance: Ampicillin, 100 μg/mL
  Growth temperature: 37°C
  Growth strain: Stbl3
  Copy number: High Copy
Gene/Insert
  Gene/Insert name: KRAB-dCas9-2A-BlastR
  gRNA/shRNA sequence: GCTGGCAGTCCTTGAACAC
  Species: H. sapiens (human)
  Promoter: hPGK and U6
  Tag / fusion protein: HA (C terminal on backbone)
  Cloning method: Restriction Enzyme; 5′ cloning site Unknown (destroyed during cloning); 3′ cloning site Unknown (destroyed during cloning)
  Sequencing primers: 5′ GATCCGCCACCATGGATGC
Terms and licenses: Academic/Nonprofit Terms; Industry Terms: Not Available to Industry
How to cite: Lenti-(BB)-hPGK-KRAB-dCas9-P2A-BlastR C2CD4A-TSS-guide4 was a gift from Jorge Ferrer (Addgene plasmid # 125419 ; http://n2t.net/addgene:125419 ; RRID:Addgene_125419)
