[The description below was written by a language model from this plasmid's Addgene catalogue record and pLannotate feature annotations shown in this document.]
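Description:
Lenti-(BB)-hPGK-KRAB-dCas9-P2A-BlastR C2CD4A-TSS-guide4 is a 13.4 kb all-in-one lentiviral CRISPR interference plasmid designed to repress the human C2CD4A gene. It derives from the empty Lenti-(BB)-hPGK-KRAB-dCas9-P2A-BlastR backbone, into which a single guide spacer directed, as the name indicates, at the C2CD4A transcription start site was inserted by restriction cloning that destroyed the sites. In bacteria it is maintained through a high-copy ColE1/pUC-type origin with ampicillin resistance. An f1 origin and an SV40/EM7-driven bleomycin/Zeocin resistance cassette are also annotated in the backbone, outside the viral region.

The transfer cassette has a third-generation, self-inactivating layout. A CMV enhancer/promoter drives genomic RNA from a truncated HIV-1 5' LTR, followed by the Ψ packaging signal, a partial gag sequence, the RRE and the cPPT/CTS, and it ends in a ΔU3 3' LTR with a downstream bGH polyadenylation signal. Within this unit, a human U6 Pol III promoter expresses the guide fused to the S. pyogenes gRNA scaffold. The human PGK promoter drives the ZNF10 KRAB repression domain fused to Cas9, which the catalogue describes as catalytically inactive although the automated annotation labels it simply as Cas9. The catalogue also lists a C-terminal HA tag, which is not annotated in the feature table. A 2A peptide links this fusion to blasticidin S deaminase, so transduced mammalian cells can be selected with blasticidin, and a WPRE enhances transcript expression. The guide recruits KRAB-dCas9 to the promoter region to silence transcription without cutting DNA. The associated work concerns chromatin architecture in human pancreatic islets and type 2 diabetes genetics.
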