Features (pLannotate 1.2.2; 34 found; start..end, strand, type, name):
      1..76      +  misc_RNA       gRNA scaffold: guide RNA scaffold for the Streptococcus pyogenes CRISPR/Cas9 system
    107..617     +  promoter       hPGK promoter: human phosphoglycerate kinase 1 promoter
    666..851     +  CDS            KRAB: Krüppel-associated box (KRAB) transcriptional repression domain from the human zinc finger protein ZNF10 (Margolin et al., 1994)
    873..4976    +  CDS            Cas9: Cas9 (Csn1) endonuclease from the Streptococcus pyogenes Type II CRISPR/Cas system generates RNA-guided double strand breaks in DNA
   5175..5573    +  CDS            BSD: blasticidin S deaminase; Aspergillus terreus BSD; confers resistance to blasticidin
   5574..5595    +  misc_feature   MCS (fragment): pBluescript multiple cloning site
   5598..6186    +  misc_feature   WPRE: woodchuck hepatitis virus posttranscriptional regulatory element
   6237..6256    +  misc_feature   cPPT/CTS (fragment): central polypurine tract and central termination sequence of HIV-1
   6258..6491    +  LTR            3' LTR (ΔU3): self-inactivating 3' long terminal repeat (LTR) from HIV-1
   6523..6747    +  polyA_signal   bGH poly(A) signal: bovine growth hormone polyadenylation signal
   6751..6772    +  promoter       SV40 promoter (fragment): SV40 enhancer and early promoter
   6793..7221    +  rep_origin     f1 ori (sequence partly withheld): f1 bacteriophage origin of replication; arrow indicates direction of (+) strand synthesis
   7235..7564    +  promoter       SV40 promoter: SV40 enhancer and early promoter
   7612..7659    +  promoter       EM7 promoter: synthetic bacterial promoter&nbsp
   7678..8052    +  CDS            BleoR: antibiotic-binding protein; Sh ble from Streptoalloteichus hindustanus; confers resistance to bleomycin, phleomycin, and Zeocin™
   8062..8187    +  CDS            ble (fragment): BLE_KLEPN - Experimental evidence at protein level: Swiss-Prot protein existence level 1. Binding protein with a strong affinity to the bleomycin family of antibiotics. Binds to CL990; an antimitotic-antibiotic compound. From Klebsiella pneumoniae.
   8182..8303    +  polyA_signal   SV40 poly(A) signal: SV40 polyadenylation signal
   8374..8396    -  protein_bind   lac operator (fragment): The lac repressor binds to the lac operator to inhibit transcription in E. coli. This inhibition can be relieved by adding lactose or isopropyl-β-D-thiogalactopyranoside (IPTG). lac repressor encoded by lacI
   8400..8430    -  promoter       lac promoter: promoter for the E. coli lac operon
   8445..8466    -  protein_bind   CAP binding site: CAP binding activates transcription in the presence of cAMP. E. coli catabolite activator protein
   8479..8571    -  CDS            lacI (fragment): lac repressor; lacI; The lac repressor binds to the lac operator to inhibit transcription in E. coli. This inhibition can be relieved by adding lactose or isopropyl-β-D-thiogalactopyranoside (IPTG).
   8754..9342    -  rep_origin     ori: high-copy-number ColE1/pMB1/pBR322/pUC origin of replication
   9513..10373   -  CDS            AmpR: β-lactamase; bla; confers resistance to ampicillin, carbenicillin, and related antibiotics
  10374..10478   -  promoter       AmpR promoter: bla
  10537..10589   -  misc_feature   bom (fragment): basis of mobility region from pBR322
  10744..11123   +  enhancer       CMV enhancer: human cytomegalovirus immediate early enhancer
  11124..11323   +  promoter       CMV promoter: human cytomegalovirus (CMV) immediate early promoter
  11341..11521   +  LTR            5' LTR (truncated): truncated 5' long terminal repeat (LTR) from HIV-1
  11568..11693   +  misc_feature   HIV-1 Ψ: packaging signal of human immunodeficiency virus type 1
  11677..12040   +  CDS            HIV-1 gag (fragment): gag protein from human immunodeficiency virus 1; gag
  12186..12419   +  misc_feature   RRE: The Rev response element (RRE) of HIV-1 allows for Rev-dependent mRNA export from the nucleus to the cytoplasm.
  12796..12896   +  CDS            Rev (fragment): human immunodeficiency virus 1 (HIV-1) Rev protein; rev; enhances nuclear export of unspliced and incompletely spliced viral mRNAs
  12946..13063   +  misc_feature   cPPT/CTS: central polypurine tract and central termination sequence of HIV-1
  13114..13354   +  promoter       U6 promoter: RNA polymerase III promoter for human U6 snRNA
>Addgene plasmid #125419 | Lenti-(BB)-hPGK-KRAB-dCas9-P2A-BlastR C2CD4A-TSS-guide4 | addgene full sequence | sequence record 251252 | Addgene NGS Result
GTTTTAGAGCTAGAAATAGCAAGTTAAAATAAGGCTAGTCCGTTATCAACTTGAAAAAGTGGCACCGAGT
CGGTGCTTTTTTGAATTCGCTAGCTAGGTCTTGAAAGGGGTTGGGGTTGCGCCTTTTCCAAGGCAGCCCT
GGGTTTGCGCAGGGACGCGGCTGCTCTGGGCGTGGTTCCGGGAAACGCAGCGGCGCCGACCCTGGGTCTC
GCACATTCTTCACGTCCGTTCGCAGCGTCACCCGGATCTTCGCCGCTACCCTTGTGGGCCCCCCGGCGAC
GCTTCCTGCTCCGCCCCTAAGTCGGGAAGGTTCCTTGCGGTTCGCGGCGTGCCGGACGTGACAAACGGAA
GCCGCACGTCTCACTAGTACCCTCGCAGACGGACAGCGCCAGGGAGCAATGGCAGCGCGCCGACCGCGAT
GGGCTGTGGCCAATAGCGGCTGCTCAGCAGGGCGCGCCGAGAGCAGCGGCCGGGAAGGGGCGGTGCGGGA
GGCGGGGTGTGGGGCGGTAGTGTGGGCCCTGTTCCTGCCCGCGCGGTGTTCCGCATTCTGCAAGCCTCCG
GAGCGCACGTCGGCAGTCGGCTCCCTCGTTGACCGAATCACCGACCTCTCTCCCCAGGACCGGTGATCCG
CCACCATGGATGCTAAGTCACTAACTGCCTGGTCCCGGACACTGGTGACCTTCAAGGATGTATTTGTGGA
CTTCACCAGGGAGGAGTGGAAGCTGCTGGACACTGCTCAGCAGATCGTGTACAGAAATGTGATGCTGGAG
AACTATAAGAACCTGGTTTCCTTGGGTTATCAGCTTACTAAGCCAGATGTGATCCTCCGGTTGGAGAAGG
GAGAAGAGCCCGGCGGTTCCGGCGGAGGGTCGATGGACAAGAAGTACAGCATCGGCCTGGCCATCGGCAC
CAACTCTGTCGGCTGGGCCGTGATCACCGACGAGTACAAGGTGCCCAGCAAGAAATTCAAGGTGCTGGGC
AACACCGACCGGCACAGCATCAAGAAGAACCTGATCGGCGCCCTGCTGTTCGACAGCGGAGAAACAGCCG
AGGCCACCCGGCTGAAGAGAACCGCCAGAAGAAGATACACCAGACGGAAGAACCGGATCTGCTATCTGCA
AGAGATCTTCAGCAACGAGATGGCCAAGGTGGACGACAGCTTCTTCCACAGACTGGAAGAGTCCTTCCTG
GTGGAAGAGGATAAGAAGCACGAGCGGCACCCCATCTTCGGCAACATCGTGGACGAGGTGGCCTACCACG
AGAAGTACCCCACCATCTACCACCTGAGAAAGAAACTGGTGGACAGCACCGACAAGGCCGACCTGCGGCT
GATCTATCTGGCCCTGGCCCACATGATCAAGTTCCGGGGCCACTTCCTGATCGAGGGCGACCTGAACCCC
GACAACAGCGACGTGGACAAGCTGTTCATCCAGCTGGTGCAGACCTACAACCAGCTGTTCGAGGAAAACC
CCATCAACGCCAGCGGCGTGGACGCCAAGGCCATCCTGTCTGCCAGACTGAGCAAGAGCAGACGGCTGGA
AAATCTGATCGCCCAGCTGCCCGGCGAGAAGAAGAATGGCCTGTTCGGCAACCTGATTGCCCTGAGCCTG
GGCCTGACCCCCAACTTCAAGAGCAACTTCGACCTGGCCGAGGATGCCAAACTGCAGCTGAGCAAGGACA
CCTACGACGACGACCTGGACAACCTGCTGGCCCAGATCGGCGACCAGTACGCCGACCTGTTTCTGGCCGC
CAAGAACCTGTCCGACGCCATCCTGCTGAGCGACATCCTGAGAGTGAACACCGAGATCACCAAGGCCCCC
CTGAGCGCCTCTATGATCAAGAGATACGACGAGCACCACCAGGACCTGACCCTGCTGAAAGCTCTCGTGC
GGCAGCAGCTGCCTGAGAAGTACAAAGAGATTTTCTTCGACCAGAGCAAGAACGGCTACGCCGGCTACAT
CGATGGCGGAGCCAGCCAGGAAGAGTTCTACAAGTTCATCAAGCCCATCCTGGAAAAGATGGACGGCACC
GAGGAACTGCTCGTGAAGCTGAACAGAGAGGACCTGCTGCGGAAGCAGCGGACCTTCGACAACGGCAGCA
TCCCCCACCAGATCCACCTGGGAGAGCTGCACGCCATTCTGCGGCGGCAGGAAGATTTTTACCCATTCCT
GAAGGACAACCGGGAAAAGATCGAGAAGATCCTGACCTTCCGCATCCCCTACTACGTGGGCCCTCTGGCC
AGGGGAAACAGCAGATTCGCCTGGATGACCAGAAAGAGCGAGGAAACCATCACCCCCTGGAACTTCGAGG
AAGTGGTGGACAAGGGCGCCAGCGCCCAGAGCTTCATCGAGCGGATGACCAACTTCGATAAGAACCTGCC
CAACGAGAAGGTGCTGCCCAAGCACAGCCTGCTGTACGAGTACTTCACCGTGTACAACGAGCTGACCAAA
GTGAAATACGTGACCGAGGGAATGAGAAAGCCCGCCTTCCTGAGCGGCGAGCAGAAAAAAGCCATCGTGG
ACCTGCTGTTCAAGACCAACCGGAAAGTGACCGTGAAGCAGCTGAAAGAGGACTACTTCAAGAAAATCGA
GTGCTTCGACTCCGTGGAAATCTCCGGCGTGGAAGATCGGTTCAACGCCTCCCTGGGCACATACCACGAT
CTGCTGAAAATTATCAAGGACAAGGACTTCCTGGACAATGAGGAAAACGAGGACATTCTGGAAGATATCG
TGCTGACCCTGACACTGTTTGAGGACAGAGAGATGATCGAGGAACGGCTGAAAACCTATGCCCACCTGTT
CGACGACAAAGTGATGAAGCAGCTGAAGCGGCGGAGATACACCGGCTGGGGCAGGCTGAGCCGGAAGCTG
ATCAACGGCATCCGGGACAAGCAGTCCGGCAAGACAATCCTGGATTTCCTGAAGTCCGACGGCTTCGCCA
ACAGAAACTTCATGCAGCTGATCCACGACGACAGCCTGACCTTTAAAGAGGACATCCAGAAAGCCCAGGT
GTCCGGCCAGGGCGATAGCCTGCACGAGCACATTGCCAATCTGGCCGGCAGCCCCGCCATTAAGAAGGGC
ATCCTGCAGACAGTGAAGGTGGTGGACGAGCTCGTGAAAGTGATGGGCCGGCACAAGCCCGAGAACATCG
TGATCGAAATGGCCAGAGAGAACCAGACCACCCAGAAGGGACAGAAGAACAGCCGCGAGAGAATGAAGCG
GATCGAAGAGGGCATCAAAGAGCTGGGCAGCCAGATCCTGAAAGAACACCCCGTGGAAAACACCCAGCTG
CAGAACGAGAAGCTGTACCTGTACTACCTGCAGAATGGGCGGGATATGTACGTGGACCAGGAACTGGACA
TCAACCGGCTGTCCGACTACGATGTGGACGCTATCGTGCCTCAGAGCTTTCTGAAGGACGACTCCATCGA
TAACAAAGTGCTGACTCGGAGCGACAAGAACCGGGGCAAGAGCGACAACGTGCCCTCCGAAGAGGTCGTG
AAGAAGATGAAGAACTACTGGCGCCAGCTGCTGAATGCCAAGCTGATTACCCAGAGGAAGTTCGACAATC
TGACCAAGGCCGAGAGAGGCGGCCTGAGCGAACTGGATAAGGCCGGCTTCATCAAGAGACAGCTGGTGGA
AACCCGGCAGATCACAAAGCACGTGGCACAGATCCTGGACTCCCGGATGAACACTAAGTACGACGAGAAC
GACAAACTGATCCGGGAAGTGAAAGTGATCACCCTGAAGTCCAAGCTGGTGTCCGATTTCCGGAAGGATT
TCCAGTTTTACAAAGTGCGCGAGATCAACAACTACCACCACGCCCACGACGCCTACCTGAACGCCGTCGT
GGGAACCGCCCTGATCAAAAAGTACCCTAAGCTGGAAAGCGAGTTCGTGTACGGCGACTACAAGGTGTAC
GACGTGCGGAAGATGATCGCCAAGAGCGAGCAGGAAATCGGCAAGGCTACCGCCAAGTACTTCTTCTACA
GCAACATCATGAACTTTTTCAAGACCGAGATTACCCTGGCCAACGGCGAGATCCGGAAGCGGCCTCTGAT
CGAGACAAACGGCGAAACAGGCGAGATCGTGTGGGATAAGGGCCGGGACTTTGCCACCGTGCGGAAAGTG
CTGTCTATGCCCCAAGTGAATATCGTGAAAAAGACCGAGGTGCAGACAGGCGGCTTCAGCAAAGAGTCTA
TCCTGCCCAAGAGGAACAGCGACAAGCTGATCGCCAGAAAGAAGGACTGGGACCCTAAGAAGTACGGCGG
CTTCGACAGCCCCACCGTGGCCTATTCTGTGCTGGTGGTGGCCAAAGTGGAAAAGGGCAAGTCCAAGAAA
CTGAAGAGTGTGAAAGAGCTGCTGGGGATCACCATCATGGAAAGAAGCAGCTTCGAGAAGAATCCCATCG
ACTTTCTGGAAGCCAAGGGCTACAAAGAAGTGAAAAAGGACCTGATCATCAAGCTGCCTAAGTACTCCCT
GTTCGAGCTGGAAAACGGCCGGAAGAGAATGCTGGCCTCTGCCGGCGAACTGCAGAAGGGAAACGAACTG
GCCCTGCCCTCCAAATATGTGAACTTCCTGTACCTGGCCAGCCACTATGAGAAGCTGAAGGGCTCCCCCG
AGGATAATGAGCAGAAACAGCTGTTTGTGGAACAGCACAAACACTACCTGGACGAGATCATCGAGCAGAT
CAGCGAGTTCTCCAAGAGAGTGATCCTGGCCGACGCTAATCTGGACAAGGTGCTGAGCGCCTACAACAAG
CACAGAGACAAGCCTATCAGAGAGCAGGCCGAGAATATCATCCACCTGTTTACCCTGACCAGTCTGGGAG
CCCCTGCCGCCTTCAAGTACTTTGACACCACCATCGACCGGAAGAGGTACACCAGCACCAAAGAGGTGCT
GGACGCCACCCTGATCCACCAGAGCATCACCGGCCTGTACGAGACACGGATCGACCTGTCTCAGCTGGGA
GGCGACGCCTATCCCTATGACGTGCCCGATTATGCCAGCCTGGGCAGCGGCTCCCCCAAGAAAAAACGCA
AGGTGGAAGATCCTAAGAAAAAGCGGAAAGTGGACGGCATTGGTAGTGGGAGCAACGGCAGCAGCGGGGA
TCCGGCCGCAACAAACTTCTCTCTGCTGAAACAAGCCGGAGATGTCGAAGAGAATCCTGGACCGATGGCC
AAGCCTTTGTCTCAAGAAGAATCCACCCTCATTGAAAGAGCAACGGCTACAATCAACAGCATCCCCATCT
CTGAAGACTACAGCGTCGCCAGCGCAGCTCTCTCTAGCGACGGCCGCATCTTCACTGGTGTCAATGTATA
TCATTTTACTGGGGGACCTTGTGCAGAACTCGTGGTGCTGGGCACTGCTGCTGCTGCGGCAGCTGGCAAC
CTGACTTGTATCGTCGCGATCGGAAATGAGAACAGGGGCATCTTGAGCCCCTGCGGACGGTGCCGACAGG
TGCTTCTCGATCTGCATCCTGGGATCAAAGCCATAGTGAAGGACAGTGATGGACAGCCGACGGCAGTTGG
GATTCGTGAATTGCTGCCCTCTGGTTATGTGTGGGAGGGCTAAGAATTCGATATCAAGCTTATCGGTAAT
CAACCTCTGGATTACAAAATTTGTGAAAGATTGACTGGTATTCTTAACTATGTTGCTCCTTTTACGCTAT
GTGGATACGCTGCTTTAATGCCTTTGTATCATGCTATTGCTTCCCGTATGGCTTTCATTTTCTCCTCCTT
GTATAAATCCTGGTTGCTGTCTCTTTATGAGGAGTTGTGGCCCGTTGTCAGGCAACGTGGCGTGGTGTGC
ACTGTGTTTGCTGACGCAACCCCCACTGGTTGGGGCATTGCCACCACCTGTCAGCTCCTTTCCGGGACTT
TCGCTTTCCCCCTCCCTATTGCCACGGCGGAACTCATCGCCGCCTGCCTTGCCCGCTGCTGGACAGGGGC
TCGGCTGTTGGGCACTGACAATTCCGTGGTGTTGTCGGGGAAATCATCGTCCTTTCCTTGGCTGCTCGCC
TGTGTTGCCACCTGGATTCTGCGCGGGACGTCCTTCTGCTACGTCCCTTCGGCCCTCAATCCAGCGGACC
TTCCTTCCCGCGGCCTGCTGCCGGCTCTGCGGCCTCTTCCGCGTCTTCGCCTTCGCCCTCAGACGAGTCG
GATCTCCCTTTGGGCCGCCTCCCCGCGTCGACTTTAAGACCAATGACTTACAAGGCAGCTGTAGATCTTA
GCCACTTTTTAAAAGAAAAGGGGGGACTGGAAGGGCTAATTCACTCCCAACGAAGACAAGATCTGCTTTT
TGCTTGTACTGGGTCTCTCTGGTTAGACCAGATCTGAGCCTGGGAGCTCTCTGGCTAACTAGGGAACCCA
CTGCTTAAGCCTCAATAAAGCTTGCCTTGAGTGCTTCAAGTAGTGTGTGCCCGTCTGTTGTGTGACTCTG
GTAACTAGAGATCCCTCAGACCCTTTTAGTCAGTGTGGAAAATCTCTAGCAGGGCCCGTTTAAACCCGCT
GATCAGCCTCGACTGTGCCTTCTAGTTGCCAGCCATCTGTTGTTTGCCCCTCCCCCGTGCCTTCCTTGAC
CCTGGAAGGTGCCACTCCCACTGTCCTTTCCTAATAAAATGAGGAAATTGCATCGCATTGTCTGAGTAGG
TGTCATTCTATTCTGGGGGGTGGGGTGGGGCAGGACAGCAAGGGGGAGGATTGGGAAGACAATAGCAGGC
ATGCTGGGGATGCGGTGGGCTCTATGGCTTCTGAGGCGGAAAGAACCAGCTGGGGCTCTAGGGGGTATCC
CC
[124 nt withheld, positions 6793-6916]
C
[91 nt withheld, positions 6918-7008]
A
[49 nt withheld, positions 7010-7058]
CCTTTGACGTTGGAGTCCACGTTCTTT
[37 nt withheld, positions 7086-7122]
ACCCTATCTCGGTCTATTCTTTTGATTTATAAGGGATTTTGCCGATTTCGGCCTATTGGTTAAAAAATGA
GCTGATTTAACAAAAATTTAACGCGAATTAATTCTGTGGAATGTGTGTCAGTTAGGGTGTGGAAAGTCCC
CAGGCTCCCCAGCAGGCAGAAGTATGCAAAGCATGCATCTCAATTAGTCAGCAACCAGGTGTGGAAAGTC
CCCAGGCTCCCCAGCAGGCAGAAGTATGCAAAGCATGCATCTCAATTAGTCAGCAACCATAGTCCCGCCC
CTAACTCCGCCCATCCCGCCCCTAACTCCGCCCAGTTCCGCCCATTCTCCGCCCCATGGCTGACTAATTT
TTTTTATTTATGCAGAGGCCGAGGCCGCCTCTGCCTCTGAGCTATTCCAGAAGTAGTGAGGAGGCTTTTT
TGGAGGCCTAGGCTTTTGCAAAAAGCTCCCGGGAGCTTGTATATCCATTTTCGGATCTGATCAGCACGTG
TTGACAATTAATCATCGGCATAGTATATCGGCATAGTATAATACGACAAGGTGAGGAACTAAACCATGGC
CAAGTTGACCAGTGCCGTTCCGGTGCTCACCGCGCGCGACGTCGCCGGAGCGGTCGAGTTCTGGACCGAC
CGGCTCGGGTTCTCCCGGGACTTCGTGGAGGACGACTTCGCCGGTGTGGTCCGGGACGACGTGACCCTGT
TCATCAGCGCGGTCCAGGACCAGGTGGTGCCGGACAACACCCTGGCCTGGGTGTGGGTGCGCGGCCTGGA
CGAGCTGTACGCCGAGTGGTCGGAGGTCGTGTCCACGAACTTCCGGGACGCCTCCGGGCCGGCCATGACC
GAGATCGGCGAGCAGCCGTGGGGGCGGGAGTTCGCCCTGCGCGACCCGGCCGGCAACTGCGTGCACTTCG
TGGCCGAGGAGCAGGACTGACACGTGCTACGAGATTTCGATTCCACCGCCGCCTTCTATGAAAGGTTGGG
CTTCGGAATCGTTTTCCGGGACGCCGGCTGGATGATCCTCCAGCGCGGGGATCTCATGCTGGAGTTCTTC
GCCCACCCCAACTTGTTTATTGCAGCTTATAATGGTTACAAATAAAGCAATAGCATCACAAATTTCACAA
ATAAAGCATTTTTTTCACTGCATTCTAGTTGTGGTTTGTCCAAACTCATCAATGTATCTTATCATGTCTG
TATACCGTCGACCTCTAGCTAGAGCTTGGCGTAATCATGGTCATAGCTGTTTCCTGTGTGAAATTGTTAT
CCGCTCACAATTCCACACAACATACGAGCCGGAAGCATAAAGTGTAAAGCCTGGGGTGCCTAATGAGTGA
GCTAACTCACATTAATTGCGTTGCGCTCACTGCCCGCTTTCCAGTCGGGAAACCTGTCGTGCCAGCTGCA
TTAATGAATCGGCCAACGCGCGGGGAGAGGCGGTTTGCGTATTGGGCGCTCTTCCGCTTCCTCGCTCACT
GACTCGCTGCGCTCGGTCGTTCGGCTGCGGCGAGCGGTATCAGCTCACTCAAAGGCGGTAATACGGTTAT
CCACAGAATCAGGGGATAACGCAGGAAAGAACATGTGAGCAAAAGGCCAGCAAAAGGCCAGGAACCGTAA
AAAGGCCGCGTTGCTGGCGTTTTTCCATAGGCTCCGCCCCCCTGACGAGCATCACAAAAATCGACGCTCA
AGTCAGAGGTGGCGAAACCCGACAGGACTATAAAGATACCAGGCGTTTCCCCCTGGAAGCTCCCTCGTGC
GCTCTCCTGTTCCGACCCTGCCGCTTACCGGATACCTGTCCGCCTTTCTCCCTTCGGGAAGCGTGGCGCT
TTCTCATAGCTCACGCTGTAGGTATCTCAGTTCGGTGTAGGTCGTTCGCTCCAAGCTGGGCTGTGTGCAC
GAACCCCCCGTTCAGCCCGACCGCTGCGCCTTATCCGGTAACTATCGTCTTGAGTCCAACCCGGTAAGAC
ACGACTTATCGCCACTGGCAGCAGCCACTGGTAACAGGATTAGCAGAGCGAGGTATGTAGGCGGTGCTAC
AGAGTTCTTGAAGTGGTGGCCTAACTACGGCTACACTAGAAGAACAGTATTTGGTATCTGCGCTCTGCTG
AAGCCAGTTACCTTCGGAAAAAGAGTTGGTAGCTCTTGATCCGGCAAACAAACCACCGCTGGTAGCGGTG
GTTTTTTTGTTTGCAAGCAGCAGATTACGCGCAGAAAAAAAGGATCTCAAGAAGATCCTTTGATCTTTTC
TACGGGGTCTGACGCTCAGTGGAACGAAAACTCACGTTAAGGGATTTTGGTCATGAGATTATCAAAAAGG
ATCTTCACCTAGATCCTTTTAAATTAAAAATGAAGTTTTAAATCAATCTAAAGTATATATGAGTAAACTT
GGTCTGACAGTTACCAATGCTTAATCAGTGAGGCACCTATCTCAGCGATCTGTCTATTTCGTTCATCCAT
AGTTGCCTGACTCCCCGTCGTGTAGATAACTACGATACGGGAGGGCTTACCATCTGGCCCCAGTGCTGCA
ATGATACCGCGAGACCCACGCTCACCGGCTCCAGATTTATCAGCAATAAACCAGCCAGCCGGAAGGGCCG
AGCGCAGAAGTGGTCCTGCAACTTTATCCGCCTCCATCCAGTCTATTAATTGTTGCCGGGAAGCTAGAGT
AAGTAGTTCGCCAGTTAATAGTTTGCGCAACGTTGTTGCCATTGCTACAGGCATCGTGGTGTCACGCTCG
TCGTTTGGTATGGCTTCATTCAGCTCCGGTTCCCAACGATCAAGGCGAGTTACATGATCCCCCATGTTGT
GCAAAAAAGCGGTTAGCTCCTTCGGTCCTCCGATCGTTGTCAGAAGTAAGTTGGCCGCAGTGTTATCACT
CATGGTTATGGCAGCACTGCATAATTCTCTTACTGTCATGCCATCCGTAAGATGCTTTTCTGTGACTGGT
GAGTACTCAACCAAGTCATTCTGAGAATAGTGTATGCGGCGACCGAGTTGCTCTTGCCCGGCGTCAATAC
GGGATAATACCGCGCCACATAGCAGAACTTTAAAAGTGCTCATCATTGGAAAACGTTCTTCGGGGCGAAA
ACTCTCAAGGATCTTACCGCTGTTGAGATCCAGTTCGATGTAACCCACTCGTGCACCCAACTGATCTTCA
GCATCTTTTACTTTCACCAGCGTTTCTGGGTGAGCAAAAACAGGAAGGCAAAATGCCGCAAAAAAGGGAA
TAAGGGCGACACGGAAATGTTGAATACTCATACTCTTCCTTTTTCAATATTATTGAAGCATTTATCAGGG
TTATTGTCTCATGAGCGGATACATATTTGAATGTATTTAGAAAAATAAACAAATAGGGGTTCCGCGCACA
TTTCCCCGAAAAGTGCCACCTGACGTCGACGGATCGGGAGATCTCCCGATCCCCTATGGTGCACTCTCAG
TACAATCTGCTCTGATGCCGCATAGTTAAGCCAGTATCTGCTCCCTGCTTGTGTGTTGGAGGTCGCTGAG
TAGTGCGCGAGCAAAATTTAAGCTACAACAAGGCAAGGCTTGACCGACAATTGCATGAAGAATCTGCTTA
GGGTTAGGCGTTTTGCGCTGCTTCGCGATGTACGGGCCAGATATACGCGTTGACATTGATTATTGACTAG
TTATTAATAGTAATCAATTACGGGGTCATTAGTTCATAGCCCATATATGGAGTTCCGCGTTACATAACTT
ACGGTAAATGGCCCGCCTGGCTGACCGCCCAACGACCCCCGCCCATTGACGTCAATAATGACGTATGTTC
CCATAGTAACGCCAATAGGGACTTTCCATTGACGTCAATGGGTGGAGTATTTACGGTAAACTGCCCACTT
GGCAGTACATCAAGTGTATCATATGCCAAGTACGCCCCCTATTGACGTCAATGACGGTAAATGGCCCGCC
TGGCATTATGCCCAGTACATGACCTTATGGGACTTTCCTACTTGGCAGTACATCTACGTATTAGTCATCG
CTATTACCATGGTGATGCGGTTTTGGCAGTACATCAATGGGCGTGGATAGCGGTTTGACTCACGGGGATT
TCCAAGTCTCCACCCCATTGACGTCAATGGGAGTTTGTTTTGGCACCAAAATCAACGGGACTTTCCAAAA
TGTCGTAACAACTCCGCCCCATTGACGCAAATGGGCGGTAGGCGTGTACGGTGGGAGGTCTATATAAGCA
GCGCGTTTTGCCTGTACTGGGTCTCTCTGGTTAGACCAGATCTGAGCCTGGGAGCTCTCTGGCTAACTAG
GGAACCCACTGCTTAAGCCTCAATAAAGCTTGCCTTGAGTGCTTCAAGTAGTGTGTGCCCGTCTGTTGTG
TGACTCTGGTAACTAGAGATCCCTCAGACCCTTTTAGTCAGTGTGGAAAATCTCTAGCAGTGGCGCCCGA
ACAGGGACTTGAAAGCGAAAGGGAAACCAGAGGAGCTCTCTCGACGCAGGACTCGGCTTGCTGAAGCGCG
CACGGCAAGAGGCGAGGGGCGGCGACTGGTGAGTACGCCAAAAATTTTGACTAGCGGAGGCTAGAAGGAG
AGAGATGGGTGCGAGAGCGTCAGTATTAAGCGGGGGAGAATTAGATCGCGATGGGAAAAAATTCGGTTAA
GGCCAGGGGGAAAGAAAAAATATAAATTAAAACATATAGTATGGGCAAGCAGGGAGCTAGAACGATTCGC
AGTTAATCCTGGCCTGTTAGAAACATCAGAAGGCTGTAGACAAATACTGGGACAGCTACAACCATCCCTT
CAGACAGGATCAGAAGAACTTAGATCATTATATAATACAGTAGCAACCCTCTATTGTGTGCATCAAAGGA
TAGAGATAAAAGACACCAAGGAAGCTTTAGACAAGATAGAGGAAGAGCAAAACAAAAGTAAGACCACCGC
ACAGCAAGCGGCCGCTGATCTTCAGACCTGGAGGAGGAGATATGAGGGACAATTGGAGAAGTGAATTATA
TAAATATAAAGTAGTAAAAATTGAACCATTAGGAGTAGCACCCACCAAGGCAAAGAGAAGAGTGGTGCAG
AGAGAAAAAAGAGCAGTGGGAATAGGAGCTTTGTTCCTTGGGTTCTTGGGAGCAGCAGGAAGCACTATGG
GCGCAGCGTCAATGACGCTGACGGTACAGGCCAGACAATTATTGTCTGGTATAGTGCAGCAGCAGAACAA
TTTGCTGAGGGCTATTGAGGCGCAACAGCATCTGTTGCAACTCACAGTCTGGGGCATCAAGCAGCTCCAG
GCAAGAATCCTGGCTGTGGAAAGATACCTAAAGGATCAACAGCTCCTGGGGATTTGGGGTTGCTCTGGAA
AACTCATTTGCACCACTGCTGTGCCTTGGAATGCTAGTTGGAGTAATAAATCTCTGGAACAGATTTGGAA
TCACACGACCTGGATGGAGTGGGACAGAGAAATTAACAATTACACAAGCTTAATACACTCCTTAATTGAA
GAATCGCAAAACCAGCAAGAAAAGAATGAACAAGAATTATTGGAATTAGATAAATGGGCAAGTTTGTGGA
ATTGGTTTAACATAACAAATTGGCTGTGGTATATAAAATTATTCATAATGATAGTAGGAGGCTTGGTAGG
TTTAAGAATAGTTTTTGCTGTACTTTCTATAGTGAATAGAGTTAGGCAGGGATATTCACCATTATCGTTT
CAGACCCACCTCCCAACCCCGAGGGGACCCGACAGGCCCGAAGGAATAGAAGAAGAAGGTGGAGAGAGAG
ACAGAGACAGATCCATTCGATTAGTGAACGGATCGGCACTGCGTGCGCCAATTCTGCAGACAAATGGCAG
TATTCATCCACAATTTTAAAAGAAAAGGGGGGATTGGGGGGTACAGTGCAGGGGAAAGAATAGTAGACAT
AATAGCAACAGACATACAAACTAAAGAATTACAAAAACAAATTACAAAAATTCAAAATTTTCGGGTTTAT
TACAGGGACAGCAGAGATCCAGTTTGGTTAATTAAGGTACCGAGGGCCTATTTCCCATGATTCCTTCATA
TTTGCATATACGATACAAGGCTGTTAGAGAGATAATTAGAATTAATTTGACTGTAAACACAAAGATATTA
GTACAAAATACGTGACGTAGAAAGTAATAATTTCTTGGGTAGTTTGCAGTTTTAAAATTATGTTTTAAAA
TGGACTATCATATGCTTACCGTAACTTGAAAGTATTTCGATTTCTTGGCTTTATATATCTTGTGGAAAGG
ACGAAACACCGGCTGGCAGTCCTTGAACAC
