>Addgene plasmid #125419 | Lenti-(BB)-hPGK-KRAB-dCas9-P2A-BlastR C2CD4A-TSS-guide4 | depositor partial sequence | sequence record 240016 | Guide RNA, gRNA scaffold
NNNNNNNNNAAANNCCGGCTGGCAGTCCTTGAACACGTTTTAGAGCTAGAAATAGCAAGTTAAAATAAGG
CTAGTCCGTTATCAACTTGAAAAAGTGGCACCGAGTCGGTGCTTTTTTGAATTCGCTAGCTAGGTCTTGA
AAGGGGTTGGGGTTGCGCCTTTTCCAAGGCAGCCCTGGGTTTGCGCAGGGACGCGGCTGCTCTGGGCGTG
GTTCCGGGAAACGCAGCGGCGCCGACCCTGGGTCTCGCACATTCTTCACGTCCGTTCGCAGCGTCACCCG
GATCTTCGCCGCTACCCTTGTGGGCCCCCCGGCGACGCTTCCTGCTCCGCCCCTAAGTCGGGAAGGTTCC
TTGCGGTTCGCGGCGTGCCGGACGTGACAAACGGAAGCCGCACGTCTCACTAGTACCCTCGCAGACGGAC
AGCGCCAGGGAGCAATGGCAGCGCGCCGACCGCGATGGGCTGTGGCCAATANCGGCTGCTCANCAGGGCG
CGCCNAGAGCAACGGCCGGNAAGGGGCGGTGCGNNNNGNGGNNTGTGGGGNN
